Addgene plasmid #37774: pUASP YFP RabX4 WT
Depositing lab: Matthew Scott. Depositing organization: Stanford University. Publication: Thirty-one flavors of Drosophila rab proteins. Zhang J, Schulze KL, Hiesinger PR, Suyama K, Wang S, Fish M, Acar M, Hoskins RA, Bellen HJ, Scott MP. Genetics. 2007 Jun;176(2):1307-22. Epub 2007 Apr 3. 10.1534/genetics.106.066761 PubMed 17409086.
Backbone
  Vector backbone: pUASP
  Backbone size w/o insert (bp): 9939
  Vector type: Insect Expression ; Drosophila
Growth in bacteria
  Bacterial resistance: Ampicillin, 100 μg/mL
  Growth temperature: 37°C
  Growth strain: Top10
  Copy number: Unknown
Gene/Insert
  Gene/Insert name: RabX4
  Species: D. melanogaster (fly)
  Entrez Gene: RabX4 (a.k.a. Dmel_CG31118, AAF56345, CG13638, CG31118, DmRabX4, Dmel\CG31118, rabX4)
  Promoter: GAL4
  Tag / fusion protein: YFP (N terminal on backbone)
  Cloning method: Gateway Cloning
  Sequencing primers: 5′ EGFP-C; 3′ pUASp-3 5'-AGGTTTAACCAGGGGATGCT
Terms and licenses: Academic/Nonprofit Terms; Industry Terms: Not Available to Industry
How to cite: pUASP YFP RabX4 WT was a gift from Matthew Scott (Addgene plasmid # 37774 ; http://n2t.net/addgene:37774 ; RRID:Addgene_37774)
