[The description below was written by a language model from this plasmid's Addgene catalogue record.]
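Description:
pUASP YFP RabX4 WT is a Drosophila expression plasmid built on the pUASP backbone (about 9.9 kb without the insert). It carries the wild-type coding sequence of the D. melanogaster small GTPase RabX4 (CG31118). The plasmid is propagated in E. coli under ampicillin selection; its copy number is not recorded, and no feature table is available, so the origin of replication and any fly transformation marker or transposon elements in the backbone are not stated in the record.

The RabX4 open reading frame was introduced by Gateway recombination downstream of a YFP sequence supplied by the backbone, giving an N-terminally YFP-tagged Rab protein. Placing the tag at the N terminus is the usual choice for Rab GTPases, because it leaves free the C-terminal end, which is normally lipid-modified for membrane attachment. The record lists the promoter as GAL4, meaning that expression is GAL4-responsive. In UAS-type vectors such as pUASP, upstream activating sequences drive transcription only when the yeast GAL4 transcription factor is present. Crossing flies that carry the transgene to a chosen GAL4 driver line therefore gives tissue- or stage-specific expression, and the UASp design is generally used because it permits expression in the female germline as well as in somatic tissues.

The "WT" in the name marks this as the unmutated form. The construct comes from a systematic survey of the Drosophila Rab protein family. It is suited to visualising the subcellular localisation and dynamics of RabX4 in living or fixed fly tissues, and to controlled overexpression of the protein for studies of membrane trafficking.
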