>Addgene plasmid #37774 | pUASP YFP RabX4 WT | addgene partial sequence | sequence record 59082 | EGFP-C 5'-CATGGTCCTGCTGGAGTTCGTG-3'
TACAGTCCGGACTCAGATCTCGAGCTCAAGCTTCGAATTCTGCAGTCGACGGTACCGCGGGCCCGGGATC
ATCAACAAGTTTGTACAAAAAAGCAGGCTTAATGGCACTGGACTTTGTGGCCACCTATAAAGTTCTGGTG
CTGGGCGACTCCAATGTAGGCAAGACCTGCATCGTTCACAGATATTGCGATGAAAAGTACTACGACACAT
ACATCTCTACGATAGGCATTGACTTCAAGCAGAAGCTGATTAACCTCGATGGCGTACCCATAAAGCTGCA
AATCTGGGACACGGCTGGCCAGGAGAGATTCCGAACATTGACCACGGCGTACTATCGGGGCGCCATGGGC
ATCCTACTCATGTACGACGTGACCAACTTGGAGAGCTACAACAACCTGTCCTACTGGTTACGCAACATCC
AGGAGAACGCCTCGCCGGACGTGGTAAAGGTGCTGGCGGGCAACAAATGCGAGTGCTCCGCCACCCAGCG
CATGGTGGACAAGGAGAGGGGCGAAAAGATTGCCGAAAACTTCGATATGCCCTTCTTTGAAGTGTCTTGC
AAGTCCAACATCAATATCGAAGATGCCTTCCTGTCCCTGGCCCGTAAAATCCGCGAGCAAAGGGAGCGGC
GGGGGGACAACTTTGATAACGATGAGAGCAAAGACAAGAAATCACCCGGCTCCAATGGCCTAGGAACCTT
CAGTCTGGGCAGCCTTTCCGGCGAGAATCGCTGCACCTGCTAAAACCCAGCTTTCTTGTACAAAGTGGTT
GATGATCCTCTAGAGTCGACCTCGAACGTTAACGTTAACGTAACGTTAACTCGAGGAGCTTGATAACATT
ATACCTAAACCCATGGTCAAG
